Addgene plasmid #202742: TagBFP2-FKBP-PIP5K1C_Kina-HDD316K
Purpose: expresses recruitable fluorescent protein-tagged enzyme
Depositing lab: Gerry Hammond. Depositing organization: University of Pittsburgh (University, School of Medicine, and Cancer Institute). Publication: A novel homeostatic mechanism tunes PI(4,5)P2-dependent signaling at the plasma membrane. Wills RC, Doyle CP, Zewe JP, Pacheco J, Hansen SD, Hammond GRV. J Cell Sci. 2023 Aug 3:jcs.261494. doi: 10.1242/jcs.261494. PubMed 37534432.
Backbone
  Vector backbone: pTagBFP2-C1
  Vector type: Mammalian Expression
Growth in bacteria
  Bacterial resistance: Kanamycin, 50 μg/mL
  Growth temperature: 37°C
  Growth strain: DH5alpha
  Copy number: High Copy
Gene/Insert
  Gene/Insert name: mTagBFP2:FKBP1A (3-108) : [GGSA]4GG : PIP5K1C(79-366) (D101R / R304D / D316K)
  Species: H. sapiens (human)
  Entrez Gene: PIP5K1C (a.k.a. LCCS3, PIP5K-GAMMA, PIP5K1-gamma, PIP5Kgamma)
  Cloning method: Gibson Cloning
Terms and licenses: Academic/Nonprofit Terms; Industry Terms: Not Available to Industry
Depositor comments: Please visit https://www.biorxiv.org/content/10.1101/2022.06.30.498262v3 for bioRxiv preprint.
How to cite: TagBFP2-FKBP-PIP5K1C_Kina-HDD316K was a gift from Gerry Hammond (Addgene plasmid # 202742 ; http://n2t.net/addgene:202742 ; RRID:Addgene_202742)
