[The description below was written by a language model from this plasmid's Addgene catalogue record and pLannotate feature annotations shown in this document.]
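Description:
TagBFP2-FKBP-PIP5K1C_Kina-HDD316K is a mammalian expression plasmid built on the pTagBFP2-C1 backbone, a 6.25 kb C1-type vector. It replicates at high copy in E. coli from a ColE1/pUC-type origin and also carries an f1 origin. Selection relies on a single NeoR/KanR (Tn5 aminoglycoside phosphotransferase) gene placed behind tandem bacterial (bla) and SV40 early promoters and followed by an HSV TK polyadenylation signal. This gives kanamycin resistance in bacteria and could allow G418 selection in mammalian cells. The short RSF ori, ble, bGH poly(A) and SV40 large T antigen fragments in the annotation are partial matches to backbone sequence rather than functional parts.

The payload is one open reading frame driven by the CMV immediate-early enhancer and promoter and terminated by the SV40 poly(A) signal. It encodes the blue fluorescent protein mTagBFP2 fused to human FKBP1A (FKBP12, residues 3–108), then a flexible [GGSA]4GG linker, then a fragment of human PIP5K1C, the type I gamma PI4P 5-kinase that makes PI(4,5)P2. The catalogue entry lists this fragment as residues 79–366, although the annotated PIP5K1C feature spans about 1.1 kb, somewhat longer than that range implies. The fragment carries the substitutions D101R, R304D and D316K, but the record does not state what effect each one has on the enzyme.

The stated purpose is expression of a recruitable, fluorescently tagged enzyme. FKBP domains are typically used for chemically induced dimerization with an FRB-tagged membrane anchor supplied from a separate construct, and the BFP tag lets relocalization be followed by imaging. The associated work concerns homeostatic control of plasma membrane PI(4,5)P2.
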