Features (pLannotate 1.2.2; 18 found; start..end, strand, type, name):
     19..78      +  rep_origin     RSF ori (fragment): Plasmids containing the RSF 1030 origin of replication can be propagated in E. coli cells that contain additional plasmids with compatible origins.
    146..449     +  enhancer       CMV enhancer: human cytomegalovirus immediate early enhancer
    450..653     +  promoter       CMV promoter: human cytomegalovirus (CMV) immediate early promoter
    702..1400    +  CDS            TagBFP: monomeric blue fluorescent protein mammalian codon-optimized
   1400..1417    +  misc_feature   MCS (fragment): multiple cloning site
   1458..1780    +  CDS            FKBP (fragment): human FK506-binding protein FKBP12
   1844..1894    +  misc_feature   MCS: multiple cloning site
   1892..2992    +  CDS            PIP5K1C (fragment): PI51C_HUMAN - Also known as KIAA0589. Experimental evidence at protein level: Swiss-Prot protein existence level 1. Catalyzes the phosphorylation of phosphatidylinositol 4- phosphate (PtdIns(4)P/PI4P) to form phosphatidylinositol 4,5- bisphosphate (PtdIns(4,5)P2/PIP2), a lipid second messenger that regulates several cellular processes such as signal transduction, vesicle trafficking, actin cytoskeleton dynamics, cell adhesion, and cell motility (PubMed:12422219, PubMed:22942276). PtdIns(4,5)P2 can directly act as a second messenger or can be utilized as a precursor to generate other second mes
   3018..3102    +  CDS            large T antigen (fragment): large T antigen from SV40 (simian virus 40)
   3125..3246    +  polyA_signal   SV40 poly(A) signal: SV40 polyadenylation signal
   3280..3708    -  rep_origin     f1 ori (sequence partly withheld): f1 bacteriophage origin of replication; arrow indicates direction of (+) strand synthesis
   3735..3839    +  promoter       AmpR promoter: bla
   3841..4198    +  promoter       SV40 promoter: SV40 enhancer and early promoter
   4233..5027    +  CDS            NeoR/KanR: aminoglycoside phosphotransferase from Tn5; aph(3')-II (or nptII); confers resistance to neomycin, kanamycin, and G418 (Geneticin®)
   5048..5200    +  CDS            ble (fragment): BLE_KLEPN - Experimental evidence at protein level: Swiss-Prot protein existence level 1. Binding protein with a strong affinity to the bleomycin family of antibiotics. Binds to CL990; an antimitotic-antibiotic compound. From Klebsiella pneumoniae.
   5259..5306    +  polyA_signal   HSV TK poly(A) signal: herpes simplex virus thymidine kinase polyadenylation signal (Cole and Stacy, 1985)
   5397..5413    -  polyA_signal   bGH poly(A) signal (fragment): bovine growth hormone polyadenylation signal
   5635..6223    +  rep_origin     ori: high-copy-number ColE1/pMB1/pBR322/pUC origin of replication
>Addgene plasmid #202742 | TagBFP2-FKBP-PIP5K1C_Kina-HDD316K | addgene full sequence | sequence record 399168 | Addgene NGS Result
CCTGGCCTTTTGCTGGCCTTTTGCTCACATGTTCTTTCCTGCGTTATCCCCTGATTCTGTGGATAACCGT
ATTACCGCCATGCATTAGTTATTAATAGTAATCAATTACGGGGTCATTAGTTCATAGCCCATATATGGAG
TTCCGCGTTACATAACTTACGGTAAATGGCCCGCCTGGCTGACCGCCCAACGACCCCCGCCCATTGACGT
CAATAATGACGTATGTTCCCATAGTAACGCCAATAGGGACTTTCCATTGACGTCAATGGGTGGAGTATTT
ACGGTAAACTGCCCACTTGGCAGTACATCAAGTGTATCATATGCCAAGTACGCCCCCTATTGACGTCAAT
GACGGTAAATGGCCCGCCTGGCATTATGCCCAGTACATGACCTTATGGGACTTTCCTACTTGGCAGTACA
TCTACGTATTAGTCATCGCTATTACCATGGTGATGCGGTTTTGGCAGTACATCAATGGGCGTGGATAGCG
GTTTGACTCACGGGGATTTCCAAGTCTCCACCCCATTGACGTCAATGGGAGTTTGTTTTGGCACCAAAAT
CAACGGGACTTTCCAAAATGTCGTAACAACTCCGCCCCATTGACGCAAATGGGCGGTAGGCGTGTACGGT
GGGAGGTCTATATAAGCAGAGCTGGTTTAGTGAACCGTCAGATCCGCTAGCGCTACCGGTCGCCACCATG
GTGAGCGAGCTGATTAAGGAGAACATGCACATGAAGCTGTACATGGAGGGCACCGTGGACAACCATCACT
TCAAGTGCACATCCGAGGGCGAAGGCAAGCCCTACGAGGGCACCCAGACCATGAGAATCAAGGTGGTCGA
GGGCGGCCCTCTCCCCTTCGCCTTCGACATCCTGGCTACTAGCTTCCTCTACGGCAGCAAGACCTTCATC
AACCACACCCAGGGCATCCCCGACTTCTTCAAGCAGTCCTTCCCTGAGGGCTTCACATGGGAGAGAGTCA
CCACATACGAAGACGGGGGCGTGCTGACCGCTACCCAGGACACCAGCCTCCAGGACGGCTGCCTCATCTA
CAACGTCAAGATCAGAGGGGTGAACTTCACATCCAACGGCCCTGTGATGCAGAAGAAAACACTCGGCTGG
GAGGCCTTCACCGAGACGCTGTACCCCGCTGACGGCGGCCTGGAAGGCAGAAACGACATGGCCCTGAAGC
TCGTGGGCGGGAGCCATCTGATCGCAAACGCCAAGACCACATATAGATCCAAGAAACCCGCTAAGAACCT
CAAGATGCCTGGCGTCTACTATGTGGACTACAGACTGGAAAGAATCAAGGAGGCCAACAACGAGACCTAC
GTCGAGCAGCACGAGGTGGCAGTGGCCAGATACTGCGACCTCCCTAGCAAACTGGGGCACAAGCTTAATT
CCGGACTCAGATCTCGAAGCGCGGCCGCGGGAGCAGGAGGAGCAGCTCGAGCGGCGCTGGGAGTGCAGGT
GGAAACCATCTCCCCAGGAGACGGGCGCACCTTCCCCAAGCGCGGCCAGACCTGCGTGGTGCACTACACC
GGGATGCTTGAAGATGGAAAGAAATTTGATTCCTCCCGGGACAGAAACAAGCCCTTTAAGTTTATGCTAG
GCAAGCAGGAGGTGATCCGAGGCTGGGAAGAAGGGGTTGCCCAGATGAGTGTGGGTCAGAGAGCCAAACT
GACTATATCTCCAGATTATGCCTATGGTGCCACTGGGCACCCAGGCATCATCCCACCACATGCCACTCTC
GTCTTCGATGTGGAGCTTCTAAAACTGGAAAGTGCTGGTGGTAGTGCTGGTGGTAGTGCTGGTGGTAGTG
CTGGTGGTAGTGCTGGTGGTCCGCGAGCTCAAGCTTCGAATTCTGCAGTCGACGGTACCGCGGGCCCGGG
ATCCCTGAAGGGTGCCATCCAGCTGGGCATCGGCTACACCGTGGGCCACCTGAGCTCCAAGCCCGAACGC
CGCGTGCTCATGCAGGACTTCTACGTGGTGGAGAGCATCTTCTTCCCCAGCGAAGGCAGCAACCTCACCC
CCGCCCACCACTTCCAGGACTTCCGCTTCAAGACCTATGCACCTGTCGCCTTCCGCTACTTCCGGGAGCT
CTTTGGGATCCGGCCAGATGATTACTTGTACTCCCTGTGCAATGAGCCGCTGATCGAGCTGTCCAACCCG
GGCGCCAGTGGCTCCCTCTTCTACGTCACCAGCGACGACGAGTTCATCATCAAGACCGTCATGCACAAGG
AGGCCGAGTTCCTGCAGAAGCTGCTCCCTGGCTACTACATGAACCTCAACCAGAACCCGCGGACGCTGCT
GCCCAAGTTCTATGGGCTGTACTGCGTGCAGTCGGGGGGCAAGAACATCCGCGTCGTGGTCATGAACAAC
ATCCTGCCCCGCGTGGTCAAGATGCACCTCAAGTTCGACCTCAAGGGCTCCACCTACAAGCGGCGCGCCA
GCAAGAAGGAGAAGGAGAAGAGCTTCCCCACCTACAAGGACCTGGACTTCATGCAGGACATGCCCGAGGG
GCTCCTGCTGGACGCCGACACCTTCAGCGCCCTGGTCAAGACGCTGCAGGACGACTGCCTGGTCCTGGAA
AGTTTCAAGATCATGAAATACAGCCTGCTGCTGGGCGTGCACAACATCGACCAGCACGAGCGCGAGCGGC
AGGCGCAGGGCGCCCAGAGCACCTCAGATGAGAAGCGGCCTGTGGGCCAGAAGGCGCTCTACTCCACGGC
CATGGAGTCCATCCAGGGTGGCGCCGCGCGCGGGGAGGCCATCGAATCGGATGACACGATGGGCGGGATC
CCCGCTGTGAACGGCCGCGGGGAGCGGCTGCTGCTGCACATTGGCATCATCGACATCCTGCAGTCCTACA
GGTTCATCAAGAAACTGGAGCACACCTGGAAGGCCCTCGTCCACGATGGGGACACGGTGTCCGTCCACCG
CCCCAGCTTCTATGCCGAGCGCTTTTTCAAGTTCATGAGCAACACGGTCTTTTAAGGATCCACCGGATCT
AGATAACTGATCATAATCAGCCATACCACATTTGTAGAGGTTTTACTTGCTTTAAAAAACCTCCCACACC
TCCCCCTGAACCTGAAACATAAAATGAATGCAATTGTTGTTGTTAACTTGTTTATTGCAGCTTATAATGG
TTACAAATAAAGCAATAGCATCACAAATTTCACAAATAAAGCATTTTTTTCACTGCATTCTAGTTGTGGT
TTGTCCAAACTCATCAATGTATCTTAACGCGTAAATTGTAAGCGTTAATATTTTGTTAAAATTCGCGTTA
AATTTTTGTTAAATCAGCTCATTTTTTAACCAATAGGCCGAAATCGGCAAAATCCCTTATAAATCAAAAG
AATAGACCGAGATAGGGT
[37 nt withheld, positions 3379-3415]
AAAGAACGTGGACTCCAACGTCAAAGG
[49 nt withheld, positions 3443-3491]
T
[91 nt withheld, positions 3493-3583]
G
[124 nt withheld, positions 3585-3708]
CAGGTGGCACTTTTCGGGGAAATGTGCGCGGAACCCCTATTTGTTTATTTTTCTAAATACATTCAAATAT
GTATCCGCTCATGAGACAATAACCCTGATAAATGCTTCAATAATATTGAAAAAGGAAGAGTCCTGAGGCG
GAAAGAACCAGCTGTGGAATGTGTGTCAGTTAGGGTGTGGAAAGTCCCCAGGCTCCCCAGCAGGCAGAAG
TATGCAAAGCATGCATCTCAATTAGTCAGCAACCAGGTGTGGAAAGTCCCCAGGCTCCCCAGCAGGCAGA
AGTATGCAAAGCATGCATCTCAATTAGTCAGCAACCATAGTCCCGCCCCTAACTCCGCCCATCCCGCCCC
TAACTCCGCCCAGTTCCGCCCATTCTCCGCCCCATGGCTGACTAATTTTTTTTATTTATGCAGAGGCCGA
GGCCGCCTCGGCCTCTGAGCTATTCCAGAAGTAGTGAGGAGGCTTTTTTGGAGGCCTAGGCTTTTGCAAA
GATCGATCAAGAGACAGGATGAGGATCGTTTCGCATGATTGAACAAGATGGATTGCACGCAGGTTCTCCG
GCCGCTTGGGTGGAGAGGCTATTCGGCTATGACTGGGCACAACAGACAATCGGCTGCTCTGATGCCGCCG
TGTTCCGGCTGTCAGCGCAGGGGCGCCCGGTTCTTTTTGTCAAGACCGACCTGTCCGGTGCCCTGAATGA
ACTGCAAGACGAGGCAGCGCGGCTATCGTGGCTGGCCACGACGGGCGTTCCTTGCGCAGCTGTGCTCGAC
GTTGTCACTGAAGCGGGAAGGGACTGGCTGCTATTGGGCGAAGTGCCGGGGCAGGATCTCCTGTCATCTC
ACCTTGCTCCTGCCGAGAAAGTATCCATCATGGCTGATGCAATGCGGCGGCTGCATACGCTTGATCCGGC
TACCTGCCCATTCGACCACCAAGCGAAACATCGCATCGAGCGAGCACGTACTCGGATGGAAGCCGGTCTT
GTCGATCAGGATGATCTGGACGAAGAGCATCAGGGGCTCGCGCCAGCCGAACTGTTCGCCAGGCTCAAGG
CGAGCATGCCCGACGGCGAGGATCTCGTCGTGACCCATGGCGATGCCTGCTTGCCGAATATCATGGTGGA
AAATGGCCGCTTTTCTGGATTCATCGACTGTGGCCGGCTGGGTGTGGCGGACCGCTATCAGGACATAGCG
TTGGCTACCCGTGATATTGCTGAAGAGCTTGGCGGCGAATGGGCTGACCGCTTCCTCGTGCTTTACGGTA
TCGCCGCTCCCGATTCGCAGCGCATCGCCTTCTATCGCCTTCTTGACGAGTTCTTCTGAGCGGGACTCTG
GGGTTCGAAATGACCGACCAAGCGACGCCCAACCTGCCATCACGAGATTTCGATTCCACCGCCGCCTTCT
ATGAAAGGTTGGGCTTCGGAATCGTTTTCCGGGACGCCGGCTGGATGATCCTCCAGCGCGGGGATCTCAT
GCTGGAGTTCTTCGCCCACCCTAGGGGGAGGCTAACTGAAACACGGAAGGAGACAATACCGGAAGGAACC
CGCGCTATGACGGCAATAAAAAGACAGAATAAAACGCACGGTGTTGGGTCGTTTGTTCATAAACGCGGGG
TTCGGTCCCAGGGCTGGCACTCTGTCGATACCCCACCGAGACCCCATTGGGGCCAATACGCCCGCGTTTC
TTCCTTTTCCCCACCCCACCCCCCAAGTTCGGGTGAAGGCCCAGGGCTCGCAGCCAACGTCGGGGCGGCA
GGCCCTGCCATAGCCTCAGGTTACTCATATATACTTTAGATTGATTTAAAACTTCATTTTTAATTTAAAA
GGATCTAGGTGAAGATCCTTTTTGATAATCTCATGACCAAAATCCCTTAACGTGAGTTTTCGTTCCACTG
AGCGTCAGACCCCGTAGAAAAGATCAAAGGATCTTCTTGAGATCCTTTTTTTCTGCGCGTAATCTGCTGC
TTGCAAACAAAAAAACCACCGCTACCAGCGGTGGTTTGTTTGCCGGATCAAGAGCTACCAACTCTTTTTC
CGAAGGTAACTGGCTTCAGCAGAGCGCAGATACCAAATACTGTTCTTCTAGTGTAGCCGTAGTTAGGCCA
CCACTTCAAGAACTCTGTAGCACCGCCTACATACCTCGCTCTGCTAATCCTGTTACCAGTGGCTGCTGCC
AGTGGCGATAAGTCGTGTCTTACCGGGTTGGACTCAAGACGATAGTTACCGGATAAGGCGCAGCGGTCGG
GCTGAACGGGGGGTTCGTGCACACAGCCCAGCTTGGAGCGAACGACCTACACCGAACTGAGATACCTACA
GCGTGAGCTATGAGAAAGCGCCACGCTTCCCGAAGGGAGAAAGGCGGACAGGTATCCGGTAAGCGGCAGG
GTCGGAACAGGAGAGCGCACGAGGGAGCTTCCAGGGGGAAACGCCTGGTATCTTTATAGTCCTGTCGGGT
TTCGCCACCTCTGACTTGAGCGTCGATTTTTGTGATGCTCGTCAGGGGGGCGGAGCCTATGGAAAAACGC
CAGCAACGCGGCCTTTTTACGGTT
